>Addgene plasmid #169086 | pAGM921 | addgene full sequence | sequence record 335641 | Addgene NGS Result
GCTTTGAGACCACGAAGTGGCTCTTCAGTGGACGAAAGGGCCTCGTGATACGCCTATTTTTATAGGTTAA
TGTCATGATAATAATGGTTTCTTAGACGTCAGGTGGCACTTTTCGGGGAAATGTGCGCGGAACCCCTATT
TGTTTATTTTTCTAAATACATTCAAATATGTATCCGCTCATGAGACAATAACCCTGATAAATGCTTCAAT
AATATTGAAAAAGGAAGAGTATGCGCTCACGCAACTGGTCCAGAACCTTGACCGAACGCAGCGGTGGTAA
CGGCGCAGTGGCGGTTTTCATGGCTTGTTATGACTGTTTTTTTTTGGGGTACAGTCTATGCCTCGGGCAT
CCAAGCAGCAAGCGCGTTACGCCGTGGGTCGATGTTTGATGTTATGGAGCAGCAACGATGTTACGCAGCA
GGGCAGTCGCCCTAAAACAAAGTTAAACATCATGAGGGAAGCGGTGATCGCCGAAGTATCGACTCAACTA
TCAGAGGTAGTTGGCGTCATCGAGCGCCATCTCGAACCGACGTTGCTGGCCGTACATTTGTACGGCTCCG
CAGTGGATGGCGGCCTGAAGCCACACAGCGATATTGATTTGCTGGTTACGGTGACCGTAAGGCTTGATGA
AACAACGCGGCGAGCTTTGATCAACGACCTTTTGGAAACTTCGGCTTCCCCTGGAGAGAGCGAGATTCTC
CGCGCTGTAGAAGTCACCATTGTTGTGCACGACGACATCATTCCGTGGCGTTATCCAGCTAAGCGCGAAC
TGCAATTTGGAGAATGGCAGCGCAATGACATTCTTGCAGGTATCTTCGAGCCAGCCACGATCGACATTGA
TCTGGCTATCTTGCTGACAAAAGCAAGAGAACATAGCGTTGCCTTGGTAGGTCCAGCGGCGGAGGAACTC
TTTGATCCGGTTCCTGAACAGGATCTATTTGAGGCGCTAAATGAAACCTTAACGCTATGGAACTCGCCGC
CCGACTGGGCTGGCGATGAGCGAAATGTAGTGCTTACGTTGTCCCGCATTTGGTACAGCGCAGTAACCGG
CAAAATCGCGCCGAAGGATGTCGCTGCCGACTGGGCAATGGAGCGCCTGCCGGCCCAGTATCAGCCCGTC
ATACTTGAAGCTAGACAGGCTTATCTTGGACAAGAAGAAGATCGCTTGGCCTCGCGCGCAGATCAGTTGG
AAGAATTTGTCCATTACGTAAAAGGCGAGATCACCAAGGTAGTCGGCAAATAACTGTCAGACCAAGTTTA
CTCATATATACTTTAGATTGATTTAAAACTTCATTTTTAATTTAAAAGGATCTAGGTGAAGATCCTTTTT
GATAATCTCATGACCAAAATCCCTTAACGTGAGTTTTCGTTCCACTGAGCGTCAGACCCCGTAGAAAAGA
TCAAAGGATCTTCTTGAGATCCTTTTTTTCTGCGCGTAATCTGCTGCTTGCAAACAAAAAAACCACCGCT
ACCAGCGGTGGTTTGTTTGCCGGATCAAGAGCTACCAACTCTTTTTCCGAAGGTAACTGGCTTCAGCAGA
GCGCAGATACCAAATACTGTTCTTCTAGTGTAGCCGTAGTTAGGCCACCACTTCAAGAACTCTGTAGCAC
CGCCTACATACCTCGCTCTGCTAATCCTGTTACCAGTGGCTGCTGCCAGTGGCGATAAGTCGTGTCTTAC
CGGGTTGGACTCAAGACGATAGTTACCGGATAAGGCGCAGCGGTCGGGCTGAACGGGGGGTTCGTGCACA
CAGCCCAGCTTGGAGCGAACGACCTACACCGAACTGAGATACCTACAGCGTGAGCTATGAGAAAGCGCCA
CGCTTCCCGAAGGGAGAAAGGCGGACAGGTATCCGGTAAGCGGCAGGGTCGGAACAGGAGAGCGCACGAG
GGAGCTTCCAGGGGGAAACGCCTGGTATCTTTATAGTCCTGTCGGGTTTCGCCACCTCTGACTTGAGCGT
CGATTTTTGTGATGCTCGTCAGGGGGGCGGAGCCTATGGAAAAACGCCAGCAACGCGGCCTTTTTACGGT
TCCTGGCCTTTTGCTGGCCTTTTGCTCACATGTTCTTTCCTGCGTTATCCCCTGATTCTGTGGATAACCG
TATTACCGCCTTTGAGTGAGCTGATACCGCTCGCCGCAGCCGAACGACCGAGCGCAGCGAGTCAGTGAGC
GAGGAAGCGGAAGAGCGCCCAATACGCAAACCGCCTCTCCCCGCGCGTTGGCCGATTCATTAATCACTCT
GTGGTCTCAAATGGGTACACACTCAACAGCACCAGATCTCCATGTAGTTTTCTTCCCATTCTTGGCTCAT
GGCCACATGATCCCGTCCCTAGACATCGCGAAGCTCTTTGCAGCTCGCGGTGTCAAAACAACCATCATCA
CCACCCCTCTTAACGCATCCATGTTCACCAAAGCAATAGAAAAAACCAGAAAAAACACAGAAACTCAGAT
GGAAATTGAAGTTTTCAGCTTCCCGTCTGAAGAAGCTGGTTTGCCCCTTGGATGTGAGAATTTGGAGCAA
GCCATGGCTATTGGTGCAAATAATGAATTCTTTAATGCTGCGAATTTGCTGAAAGAGCAGCTGGAGAATT
TTCTAGTGAAAACTCGACCAAATTGCCTTGTGGCCGATATGTTCTTCACCTGGGCAGCTGATTCCACAGC
CAAATTCAACATCCCTACCCTAGTTTTTCATGGATTTAGCTTTTTCGCCCAATGTGCCAAAGAGGTTATG
TGGAGGTATAAGCCTTATAAGGCCGTGTCATCCGACACAGAGGTATTTTCTCTTCCATTTCTTCCCCATG
AGGTGAAGATGACCAGATTGCAGGTTCCAGAGAGTATGAGGAAAGGTGAGGAAACTCACTTCACTAAGAG
AACAGAACGCATCAGGGAATTGGAACGCAAGAGTTATGGGGTGATTGTTAACAGCTTTTACGAGTTGGAG
CCCGATTATGCAGACTTTCTTAGGAAAGAATTGGGGAGAAGGGCATGGCATATAGGCCCTGTTTCACTAT
GCAATAGGAGCATCGAGGATAAAGCTCAACGAGGGAGACAAACTTCAATCGATGAAGATGAATGCTTGAA
ATGGCTTAACTCCAAAAAACCCGATTCAGTTATCTATATCTGTTTCGGAAGCACAGGACACCTCATAGCC
CCTCAGTTACACGAGATTGCAACGGCTCTAGAAGCTTCCGGACAAGACTTTATCTGGGCGGTGAGGGGTG
ATCATGGTCAAGGAAATAGCGAAGAGTGGTTGCCACCGGGATACGAACATAGATTGCAAGGGAAAGGCTT
GATAATACGAGGGTGGGCTCCACAGGTGTTGATTTTGGAGCACGAAGCTACAGGAGGATTTCTGACTCAC
TGTGGGTGGAACTCGGCACTTGAAGGGATCTCTGCTGGTGTGCCAATGGTTACATGGCCTACTTTTGCCG
AGCAATTCCATAACGAGCAGTTGTTGACACAGATTTTGAAGGTCGGGGTCGCTGTTGGATCTAAGAAGTG
GACCCTAAAGCCTTCTATCGAAGATGTGATAAAAGCGGAAGATATAGAGAAGGCAGTTAGAGAAGTTATG
GTGGGAGAGGAAGGTGAAGAAAGGAGAAGGAGGGCAAAGAAGTTGAAGGAAATGGCATGGAGGGCTATTG
AAGAAGGTGGATCATCCTACTCGGATTTAAGTGCACTGATTGAGGAATTGAAGGGTTATCATACTTCAGA
GAAAGAGTAG
Features (pLannotate 1.2.2; 7 found; start..end, strand, type, name):
    126..230     +  promoter       AmpR promoter: bla
    221..301     -  CDS            int (fragment): INT2_ECOLX - Protein inferred from homology: Swiss-Prot protein existence level 3. Putative integrase believed to be involved in the insertion of antibiotic resistance genes into plasmids and transposons. From Escherichia coli.
    389..445     +  CDS            GmR (fragment): gentamycin acetyltransferase; aacC1; confers resistance to gentamycin
    452..1240    +  CDS            aadA: S3AD_ECOLX - Experimental evidence at protein level: Swiss-Prot protein existence level 1. Mediates bacterial resistance to the antibiotics streptomycin and spectinomycin. From Escherichia coli.
   1414..2002    +  rep_origin     ori: high-copy-number ColE1/pMB1/pBR322/pUC origin of replication
   2185..2234    +  CDS            lacI (fragment): lac repressor; lacI; The lac repressor binds to the lac operator to inhibit transcription in E. coli. This inhibition can be relieved by adding lactose or isopropyl-β-D-thiogalactopyranoside (IPTG).
   2278..3699    +  CDS            TOGT1: SCGT_TOBAC - Experimental evidence at protein level: Swiss-Prot protein existence level 1. Glucosyltransferase acting preferrentially on aromatic substrates of the phenylpropanoid types. The best substrates are scopoletin and esculetin. Required for full resistance to virus. From Nicotiana tabacum (Common tobacco).
