[The description below was written by a language model from this plasmid's Addgene catalogue record and pLannotate feature annotations shown in this document.]
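Description:
pAGM921 is a level 0 module of the MoClo (Modular Cloning) Golden Gate system, built in the pICH41308 backbone, which is the standard acceptor for coding sequence parts. It is a small (about 3.7 kb) bacterial cloning plasmid rather than an expression vector. It replicates in E. coli at high copy from a ColE1/pUC-type origin and is selected with spectinomycin through the aadA aminoglycoside adenylyltransferase gene. The annotation places an AmpR (bla) promoter upstream of aadA. The short integrase, gentamicin acetyltransferase and lacI fragments are most likely remnants of the resistance cassette's integron origin and of the original lacZ-based cloning region, not functional genes.

The insert is the coding sequence of Db5GT from Dorotheanthus bellidiformis. The automated annotation labels the roughly 1.4 kb open reading frame as the tobacco glucosyltransferase TOGT1. This almost certainly reflects homology between related plant UDP-glycosyltransferases, and the ORF corresponds to the catalogued Db5GT insert. Db5GT is generally known as a betanidin 5-O-glucosyltransferase, which converts betanidin to the red pigment betanin. As expected for a level 0 CDS part, no promoter or terminator is annotated around the insert. Such modules are normally flanked by type IIS restriction sites so the coding sequence can be released with defined overhangs and joined to promoter and terminator modules in a level 1 transcription unit, although these sites are not listed in the feature table and the cloning sites are recorded as unknown. The associated work concerns engineering betalain biosynthesis in tomato for high betanin production in fruit, so this part serves as the glucosyltransferase building block for multigene plant constructs.
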