Addgene plasmid #169086: pAGM921
Purpose: MoClo level 0 Db5GT coding sequence module
Depositing lab: Sylvestre Marillonnet. Depositing organization: Leibniz Institute of Plant Biochemistry (IPB). Publication: Engineering Betalain Biosynthesis in Tomato for High Level Betanin Production in Fruits. Grutzner R, Schubert R, Horn C, Yang C, Vogt T, Marillonnet S. Front Plant Sci. 2021 Jun 9;12:682443. doi: 10.3389/fpls.2021.682443. eCollection 2021. PubMed 34177999.
Backbone
  Vector backbone: pICH41308
  Backbone manufacturer: Sylvestre Marillonnet
  Vector type: Synthetic Biology ; MoClo Cloning Vector
Growth in bacteria
  Bacterial resistance: Spectinomycin, 50 μg/mL
  Growth temperature: 37°C
  Growth strain: DH5alpha
  Copy number: High Copy
Gene/Insert
  Gene/Insert name: Db5GT
  Species: Dorotheanthus bellidiformis
  Cloning method: Restriction Enzyme; 5′ cloning site Unknown (unknown if destroyed)
Terms and licenses: Academic/Nonprofit Terms; Industry Terms: Not Available to Industry
How to cite: pAGM921 was a gift from Sylvestre Marillonnet (Addgene plasmid # 169086 ; http://n2t.net/addgene:169086 ; RRID:Addgene_169086)
